Addgene plasmid #173277: RVD-AT6
Purpose: One-step assembly of custom RVD arrays to construct DdCBE, TALE, etc.
Depositing lab: Bin Shen. Depositing organization: Nanjing Medical University. Publication: Precision modeling of mitochondrial diseases in zebrafish via DdCBE-mediated mtDNA base editing. Guo J, Zhang X, Chen X, Sun H, Dai Y, Wang J, Qian X, Tan L, Lou X, Shen B. Cell Discov. 2021 Sep 3;7(1):78. doi: 10.1038/s41421-021-00307-9. PubMed 34480028.
Backbone
  Vector backbone: TetR T vector
  Vector type: Unspecified
Growth in bacteria
  Bacterial resistance: Tetracycline, 10 μg/mL
  Growth temperature: 37°C
  Growth strain: DH5alpha
  Copy number: High Copy
Gene/Insert
  Gene/Insert name: NI-NG dimer RVD at Position6
  Species: Synthetic
  Mutation: no
  Cloning method: Restriction Enzyme; 5′ cloning site Unknown (unknown if destroyed)
Terms and licenses: Academic/Nonprofit Terms; Industry Terms: Not Available to Industry
Depositor comments: RVD is inserted into TA site of TetR T vector
How to cite: RVD-AT6 was a gift from Bin Shen (Addgene plasmid # 173277 ; http://n2t.net/addgene:173277 ; RRID:Addgene_173277)
