[The description below was written by a language model from this plasmid's Addgene catalogue record and pLannotate feature annotations shown in this document.]
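Description:
RVD-AT6 is a small (about 2.6 kb) bacterial module plasmid from a library of pre-made TALE repeat units, built by inserting a synthetic repeat fragment into the TA cloning site of a tetracycline-resistant T vector. It is not an expression vector in its own right: the record lists the vector type as unspecified, and the plasmid serves as a storage and donor clone propagated in E. coli. Replication relies on a high-copy ColE1/pUC-type origin, and selection is provided by a tetracycline efflux gene (TcR) driven by its native tet promoter. The annotation also picks up a short kanamycin-resistance fragment and a short RSF origin fragment, which appear to be non-functional remnants of the backbone's construction, as well as a T7 promoter next to the KanR remnant.

The insert is a dimer of two TALE repeats carrying the repeat-variable diresidues NI and NG, which in the standard TALE code recognise A and T respectively, hence "AT" in the name. The "6" denotes that the dimer is designated for position 6 in an ordered array. The automated feature table does not annotate the repeat dimer itself, which presumably lies in the unannotated stretch between the T7 promoter and the origin. The cloning sites flanking it are not recorded. The stated purpose is one-step assembly of custom RVD arrays, in which position-specific dimer modules are combined to build a DNA-binding domain of chosen specificity. Such arrays are used to construct TALE-based tools, including DdCBEs, the TALE-guided cytosine base editors used for mitochondrial DNA editing, which the associated work applied to modelling mitochondrial disease in zebrafish.
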