Features (pLannotate 1.2.2; 6 found; start..end, strand, type, name):
     34..108     +  CDS            KanR (fragment): aminoglycoside phosphotransferase; aphA-3; confers resistance to kanamycin
    111..129     -  promoter       T7 promoter: promoter for bacteriophage T7 RNA polymerase
    558..1146    +  rep_origin     ori: high-copy-number ColE1/pMB1/pBR322/pUC origin of replication
   1218..1257    -  rep_origin     RSF ori (fragment): Plasmids containing the RSF 1030 origin of replication can be propagated in E. coli cells that contain additional plasmids with compatible origins.
   1273..1301    +  promoter       tet promoter: E. coli promoter for tetracycline efflux protein gene
   1349..2539    +  CDS            TcR: tetracycline efflux protein; tet; confers resistance to tetracycline
>Addgene plasmid #173277 | RVD-AT6 | addgene full sequence | sequence record 353899 | Addgene NGS Result
GCGGAGAACTGTGAATGCGCAAACCAACCCTTGATCGGGGAAGAACAGTATGTCGAGCTATTTTTTGACT
TACTGGGGATCAAGCCTGATTGGGAGAAAATAAAATATCCCCTATAGTGAGTCGTATTACATGGTCATAG
CTGTTTCCTGGCAGCTCTGGCCCGTGTCTCAAAATCTCTGATGTTACATTGCACAAGATAAAAATATATC
ATCATGCCTCCTCTAGACCAAAGCTGGTCTCAGGCTATCGCTACAACTTGCTCGGGCGTCAGGCCGTGGG
CTTGACAGAGAACTGGTAGAAGGCGCTGAACAGTCTCAAGAGCCTGTTTGCCACCCCCATTACTAGCAAT
CGCTACAACTTGATCTGGGGTGAGTCCGTGGGCTTGACAGAGAACTGGAAGGAGGCGCTGAACCGTCTCA
AGAGCCTGTTTGCCACCAATATTACTAGCAATCCGAGACCATATCTGGTCGAGCCACCCATGACCAAAAT
CCCTTAACGTGAGTTACGCGTCGTTCCACTGAGCGTCAGACCCCGTAGAAAAGATCAAAGGATCTTCTTG
AGATCCTTTTTTTCTGCGCGTAATCTGCTGCTTGCAAACAAAAAAACCACCGCTACCAGCGGTGGTTTGT
TTGCCGGATCAAGAGCTACCAACTCTTTTTCCGAAGGTAACTGGCTTCAGCAGAGCGCAGATACCAAATA
CTGTTCTTCTAGTGTAGCCGTAGTTAGGCCACCACTTCAAGAACTCTGTAGCACCGCCTACATACCTCGC
TCTGCTAATCCTGTTACCAGTGGCTGCTGCCAGTGGCGATAAGTCGTGTCTTACCGGGTTGGACTCAAGA
CGATAGTTACCGGATAAGGCGCAGCGGTCGGGCTGAACGGGGGGTTCGTGCACACAGCCCAGCTTGGAGC
GAACGACCTACACCGAACTGAGATACCTACAGCGTGAGCTATGAGAAAGCGCCACGCTTCCCGAAGGGAG
AAAGGCGGACAGGTATCCGGTAAGCGGCAGGGTCGGAACAGGAGAGCGCACGAGGGAGCTTCCAGGGGGA
AACGCCTGGTATCTTTATAGTCCTGTCGGGTTTCGCCACCTCTGACTTGAGCGTCGATTTTTGTGATGCT
CGTCAGGGGGGCGGAGCCTATGGAAAAACGCCAGCAACGCGGCCTTTTTACGGTTCCTGGCCTTTTGCTG
GCCTTTTGCTCACATGTTCTTTCCTGCGTTATCCACAGAATCAGGGGATAACGCAGGAAAGAACATGAAT
TAATTCTCATGTTTGACAGCTTATCATCGATTAGCTTTAATGCGGTAGTTTATCACAGTTAAATTGCTAA
CGCAGTCAGGCACCGTGTATGAAATCTAACAATGCGCTCATCGTCATCCTCGGCACCGTCACCCTGGATG
CTGTAGGCATAGGCTTGGTTATGCCGGTACTGCCGGGCCTCTTGCGGGATATCGTCCATTCCGACAGCAT
CGCCAGTCACTATGGCGTGCTGCTAGCGCTATATGCGTTGATGCAATTTCTATGCGCACCCGTTCTCGGA
GCACTGTCCGACCGCTTTGGCCGCCGCCCAGTCCTGCTCGCTTCGCTACTTGGAGCCACTATCGACTACG
CGATCATGGCGACCACACCCGTCCTGTGGATTCTCTACGCCGGACGCATCGTGGCCGGCATCACCGGCGC
CACAGGTGCGGTTGCTGGCGCCTATATCGCCGACATCACCGATGGGGAAGATCGGGCTCGCCACTTCGGG
CTCATGAGCGCTTGTTTCGGCGTGGGTATGGTGGCAGGCCCCGTGGCCGGGGGACTGTTGGGCGCCATCT
CCTTACATGCACCATTCCTTGCGGCGGCGGTGCTCAACGGCCTCAACCTACTACTGGGCTGCTTCCTAAT
GCAGGAGTCGCATAAGGGAGAGCGCCGACCCATGCCCTTGAGAGCCTTCAACCCAGTCAGCTCCTTCCGG
TGGGCGCGGGGCATGACTATCGTCGCCGCACTTATGACTGTCTTCTTTATCATGCAACTCGTAGGACAGG
TGCCGGCAGCGCTCTGGGTCATTTTCGGCGAGGACCGCTTTCGCTGGAGCGCGACGATGATCGGCCTGTC
GCTTGCGGTATTCGGAATCTTGCACGCCCTCGCTCAAGCCTTCGTCACTGGTCCCGCCACCAAACGTTTC
GGCGAGAAGCAGGCCATTATCGCCGGCATGGCGGCCGACGCGCTGGGCTACGTCTTGCTGGCGTTCGCGA
CGCGAGGCTGGATGGCCTTCCCCATTATGATTCTTCTCGCTTCCGGCGGCATCGGGATGCCCGCGTTGCA
GGCCATGCTGTCCAGGCAGGTAGATGACGACCATCAGGGACAGCTTCAAGGATCGCTCGCGGCTCTTACC
AGCCTAACTTCGATCATTGGACCGCTGATCGTCACGGCGATTTATGCCGCCTCGGCGAGCACATGGAACG
GGTTGGCATGGATTGTAGGCGCCGCCCTATACCTTGTCTGCCTCCCCGCGTTGCGTCGCGGTGCATGGAG
CCGGGCCACCTCGACCTGAATGGAAGCCGGCGGCACCTCGCTAACGGATTCACCACTCCAAGAATTGGAG
CCAATCAATTCTT
