>Addgene plasmid #173277 | RVD-AT6 | depositor partial sequence | sequence record 336232 | RVD flanked by two Bsa I sites
GGTCTCGGATTGCTAGTAATATTGGTGGCAAACAGGCTCTTGAGACGGTTCAGCGCCTCCTTCCAGTTCT
CTGTCAAGCCCACGGACTCACCCCAGATCAAGTTGTAGCGATTGCTAGTAATGGGGGTGGCAAACAGGCT
CTTGAGACTGTTCAGCGCCTTCTACCAGTTCTCTGTCAAGCCCACGGCCTGACGCCCGAGCAAGTTGTAG
CGATAGCCTGAGACC
